>Addgene plasmid #108313 | p006-GFP-strong | addgene full sequence | sequence record 459279 | Addgene NGS Result
ATGAAACCAGTAACGTTATACGATGTCGCAGAGTATGCCGGTGTCTCTTATCAGACCGTTTCCCGCGTGG
TGAACCAGGCCAGCCACGTTTCTGCGAAAACGCGGGAAAAAGTGGAAGCGGCGATGGCGGAGCTGAATTA
CATTCCCAACCGCGTGGCACAACAACTGGCGGGCAAACAGTCGTTGCTGATTGGCGTTGCCACCTCCAGT
CTGGCCCTGCACGCGCCGTCGCAAATTGTCGCGGCGATTAAATCTCGCGCCGATCAACTGGGTGCCAGCG
TGGTGGTGTCGATGGTAGAACGAAGCGGCGTCGAAGCCTGTAAAGCGGCGGTGCACAATCTTCTCGCGCA
ACGCGTCAGTGGGCTGATCATTAACTATCCGCTGGATGACCAGGATGCCATTGCTGTGGAAGCTGCCTGC
ACTAATGTTCCGGCGTTATTTCTTGATGTCTCTGACCAGACACCCATCAACAGTATTATTTTCTCCCATG
AGGACGGTACGCGACTGGGCGTGGAGCATCTGGTCGCATTGGGTCACCAGCAAATCGCGCTGTTAGCGGG
CCCATTAAGTTCTGTCTCGGCGCGTCTGCGTCTGGCTGGCTGGCATAAATATCTCACTCGCAATCAAATT
CAGCCGATAGCGGAACGGGAAGGCGACTGGAGTGCCATGTCCGGTTTTCAACAAACCATGCAAATGCTGA
ATGAGGGCATCGTTCCCACTGCGATGCTGGTTGCCAACGATCAGATGGCGCTGGGCGCAATGCGCGCCAT
TACCGAGTCCGGGCTGCGCGTTGGTGCGGATATCTCGGTAGTGGGATACGACGATACCGAAGATAGCTCA
TGTTATATCCCGCCGTTAACCACCATCAAACAGGATTTTCGCCTGCTGGGGCAAACCAGCGTGGACCGCT
TGCTGCAACTCTCTCAGGGCCAGGCGGTGAAGGGCAATCAGCTGTTGCCAGTCTCACTGGTGAAAAGAAA
AACCACCCTGGCGCCCAATACGCAAACCGCCTCTCCCCGCGCGTTGGCCGATTCATTAATGCAGCTGGCA
CGACAGGTTTCCCGACTGGAAAGCGGGCAGTGACTCATGACCAAAATCCCTTAACGTGAGTTACGCGCGC
GTCGTTCCACTGAGCGTCAGACCCCGTAGAAAAGATCAAAGGATCTTCTTGAGATCCTTTTTTTCTGCGC
GTAATCTGCTGCTTGCAAACAAAAAAACCACCGCTACCAGCGGTGGTTTGTTTGCCGGATCAAGAGCTAC
CAACTCTTTTTCCGAAGGTAACTGGCTTCAGCAGAGCGCAGATACCAAATACTGTTCTTCTAGTGTAGCC
GTAGTTAGCCCACCACTTCAAGAACTCTGTAGCACCGCCTACATACCTCGCTCTGCTAATCCTGTTACCA
GTGGCTGCTGCCAGTGGCGATAAGTCGTGTCTTACCGGGTTGGACTCAAGACGATAGTTACCGGATAAGG
CGCAGCGGTCGGGCTGAACGGGGGGTTCGTGCACACAGCCCAGCTTGGAGCGAACGACCTACACCGAACT
GAGATACCTACAGCGTGAGCTATGAGAAAGCGCCACGCTTCCCGAAGGGAGAAAGGCGGACAGGTATCCG
GTAAGCGGCAGGGTCGGAACAGGAGAGCGCACGAGGGAGCTTCCAGGGGGAAACGCCTGGTATCTTTATA
GTCCTGTCGGGTTTCGCCACCTCTGACTTGAGCGTCGATTTTTGTGATGCTCGTCAGGGGGGCGGAGCCT
ATGGAAAAACGCCAGCAACGCGGCCTTTTTACGGTTCCTGGCCTTTTGCTGGCCTTTTGCTCACATGTTC
TTTCCTGCGTTATCCCCTGATTCTGTGGATAACCGTATTACCGCCTTTGAGTGAGCTGATACCGCTCGCC
GCAGCCGAACGACCGAGCGCAGCGAGTCAGTGAGCGAGGAAGCGGAAGGCGAGAGTAGGGAACTGCCAGG
CATCAAACTAAGCAGAAGGCCCCTGACGGATGGCCTTTTTGCGTTTCTACAAACTCTTTCTGTGTTGTAA
AACGACGGCCAGTCTTAAGCTCGGGCCCCCTGGGCGGTTCTGATAACGAGTAATCGTTAATCCGCAAATA
ACGTAAAAACCCGCTTCGGCGGGTTTTTTTATGGGGGGAGTTTAGGGAAAGAGCATTTGTCAGAATATTT
AAGGGCGCCTGTCACTTTGCTTGATATATGAGAATTATTTAACCTTATAAATGAGAAAAAAGCAACGCAC
TTTAAATAAGATACGTTGCTTTTTCGATTGATGAACACCTATAATTAAACTATTCATCTATTATTTATGA
TTTTTTGTATATACAATATTTCTAGTTTGTTAAAGAGAATTAAGAAAATAAATCTCGAAAATAATAAAGG
GAAAATCAGAAAAAATTTATTTGCTTATTAATCATCCGGCTCGTATAATGTGTGGAGGGCCCAAGTTCAC
TTAAAAAGGAGATCAACAATGAAAGCAATTTTCGTACTGAAACATCTTAATCATGCTAAGGAGGTTTTCT
AATGAGTAAAGGAGAAGAACTTTTCACTAGAGTTGTCCCAATTCTTGTTGAATTAGACGGTGATGTTAAT
GGGCACAAATTTTCTGTCAGTGGAGAGGGAGAAGGTGATGCAACATACGGAAAACTTACCCTTAAATTTA
TTTGCACTACTGGAAAACTACCAGTTCCGTGGCCAACACTTGTCACTACTCTCTCTTATGGTGTTCAATG
CTTTTCGAGATACCCAGATCACATGAAACGGCATGACTTTTTCAAGAGTGCCATGCCCGAGGGTTATGTA
CAGGAAAGAACTATATTTTTCAAAGATGACGGGAACTACAAGACACGTGCTGAAGTCAAGTTTGAAGGTG
ATACCCTTGTTAATAGAATCGAGTTAAAAGGTGTTGATTTTAAAGAAGATGGAAACATTCTTGGACACAA
ATTGGAATACAACTATAACTCACACAATGTATACATCATGGCAGACAAACAAAAGAATGGAATCAAAGCT
AACTTCAAAGTTAGACACAACATTGAAGATGGAAGCGTTCAACTGGCAGACCATTATCAACAAAATACTC
CAATTGGCGATGGCCCTGTCCTTTTACCAGACAACCATTACCTGTCCACACAATCTGCCCTTTCGAAAGA
TCCCAACGAAAAGAGAGACCACATGGTCCTTCTTGAGTTTGTAACAGCTGCTGGGATTACACATGGCATG
GATGAACTATACAAATAACCCCAAGGGCGACACCCCCTAATTAGCCCGGGCGAAAGGCCCAGTCTTTCGA
CTGAGCCTTTCGTTTTATTTGATGCCTGGCAGTTCCCTACTCTCGCATGGGGAGTCCCCACACTACCATC
GGCGCTACGGCGTTTCACTTCTGAGTTCGGCATGGGGTCAGGTGGGACCACCGCGCTACTGCCGCCAGGC
AAACAAGGGGTGTTATGAGCCATATTCAGGTATAAATGGGCTCGCGATAATGTTCAGAATTGGTTAATTG
GTTGTAACACTGACCCCTATTTGTTTATTTTTCTAAATACATTCAAATATGTATCCGCTCATGAGACAAT
AACCCTGATAAATGCTTCAATAATATTGAAAAAGGAAGAATATGAGCCATATTCAACGGGAAACGTCGAG
GCCGCGATTAAATTCCAACATGGATGCTGATTTATATGGGTATAAATGGGCTCGCGATAATGTCGGGCAA
TCAGGTGCGACAATCTATCGCTTGTATGGGAAGCCCGATGCGCCAGAGTTGTTTCTGAAACATGGCAAAG
GTAGCGTTGCCAATGATGTTACAGATGAGATGGTCAGACTAAACTGGCTGACGGAATTTATGCCACTTCC
GACCATCAAGCATTTTATCCGTACTCCTGATGATGCATGGTTACTCACCACTGCGATCCCCGGAAAAACA
GCGTTCCAGGTATTAGAAGAATATCCTGATTCAGGTGAAAATATTGTTGATGCGCTGGCAGTGTTCCTGC
GCCGGTTGCACTCGATTCCTGTTTGTAATTGTCCTTTTAACAGCGATCGCGTATTTCGCCTCGCTCAGGC
GCAATCACGAATGAATAACGGTTTGGTTGATGCGAGTGATTTTGATGACGAGCGTAATGGCTGGCCTGTT
GAACAAGTCTGGAAAGAAATGCATAAACTTTTGCCATTCTCACCGGATTCAGTCGTCACTCATGGTGATT
TCTCACTTGATAACCTTATTTTTGACGAGGGGAAATTAATAGGTTGTATTGATGTTGGACGAGTCGGAAT
CGCAGACCGATACCAGGATCTTGCCATCCTATGGAACTGCCTCGGTGAGTTTTCTCCTTCATTACAGAAA
CGGCTTTTTCAAAAATATGGTATTGATAATCCTGATATGAATAAATTGCAATTTCATTTGATGCTCGATG
AGTTTTTCTAAGCGGCGCGCCATCGAATGGCGCAAAACCTTTCGCGGTATGGCATGATAGCGCCCGGAAG
AGAGTCAATTCAGGGTGGTGAAT
Features (pLannotate 1.2.2; 13 found; start..end, strand, type, name):
      1..1080    +  CDS            lacI: LACI_ECOLI - Experimental evidence at protein level: Swiss-Prot protein existence level 1. Repressor of the lactose operon. Binds allolactose as an inducer. From Escherichia coli (strain K12).
   1169..1757    +  rep_origin     ori: high-copy-number ColE1/pMB1/pBR322/pUC origin of replication
   1982..1999    +  terminator     rrnB T2 terminator (fragment): transcription terminator T2 from the E. coli rrnB gene
   2024..2043    -  CDS            lacZα (fragment): LacZα fragment of β-galactosidase; lacZ fragment
   2390..2406    +  promoter       T5 promoter (fragment): bacteriophage T5 promoter for E. coli RNA polymerase, with embedded lac operator
   2407..2430    +  promoter       trc promoter (fragment): strong E. coli promoter; hybrid between the trp and lac UV5 promoters
   2522..3237    +  CDS            GFP (fragment): Aequoria victoria green fluorescent protein
   3271..3311    -  terminator     rrnB T1 terminator (fragment): transcription terminator T1 from the E. coli rrnB gene
   3313..3428    -  ncRNA          5S rRNA: Accession: RF00001 - 5S ribosomal RNA
   3459..3483    +  CDS            KanR (fragment): aminoglycoside phosphotransferase; aph(3')-Ia; confers resistance to kanamycin in bacteria or G418 (Geneticin®) in eukaryotes
   3513..3609    +  promoter       AmpR promoter (fragment): bla
   3612..4421    +  CDS            KanR: aminoglycoside phosphotransferase; aph(3')-Ia; confers resistance to kanamycin in bacteria or G418 (Geneticin®) in eukaryotes
   4430..4503    +  promoter       lacI promoter (fragment): lacI
