>Addgene plasmid #108313 | p006-GFP-strong | analyzer sequence | sequence record 211501
ATGCTGAATGAGGGCATCGTTCCCACTGCGATGCTGGTTGCCAACGATCAGATGGCGCTGGGCGCAATGC
GCGCCATTACCGAGTCCGGGCTGCGCGTTGGTGCGGATATCTCGGTAGTGGGATACGACGATACCGAAGA
TAGCTCATGTTATATCCCGCCGTTAACCACCATCAAACAGGATTTTCGCCTGCTGGGGCAAACCAGCGTG
GACCGCTTGCTGCAACTCTCTCAGGGCCAGGCGGTGAAGGGCAATCAGCTGTTGCCAGTCTCACTGGTGA
AAAGAAAAACCACCCTGGCGCCCAATACGCAAACCGCCTCTCCCCGCGCGTTGGCCGATTCATTAATGCA
GCTGGCACGACAGGTTTCCCGACTGGAAAGCGGGCAGTGACTCATGACCAAAATCCCTTAACGTGAGTTA
CGCGCGCGTCGTTCCACTGAGCGTCAGACCCCGTAGAAAAGATCAAAGGATCTTCTTGAGATCCTTTTTT
TCTGCGCGTAATCTGCTGCTTGCAAACAAAAAAACCACCGCTACCAGCGGTGGTTTGTTTGCCGGATCAA
GAGCTACCAACTCTTTTTCCGAAGGTAACTGGCTTCAGCAGAGCGCAGATACCAAATACTGTTCTTCTAG
TGTAGCCGTAGTTAGCCCACCACTTCAAGAACTCTGTAGCACCGCCTACATACCTCGCTCTGCTAATCCT
GTTACCAGTGGCTGCTGCCAGTGGCGATAAGTCGTGTCTTACCGGGTTGGACTCAAGACGATAGTTACCG
GATAAGGCGCAGCGGTCGGGCTGAACGGGGGGTTCGTGCACACAGCCCAGCTTGGAGCGAACGACCTACA
CCGAACTGAGATACCTACAGCGTGAGCTATGAGAAAGCGCCACGCTTCCCGAAGGGAGAAAGGCGGACAG
GTATCCGGTAAGCGGCAGGGTCGGAACAGGAGAGCGCACGAGGGAGCTTCCAGGGGGAAACGCCTGGTAT
CTTTATAGTCCTGTCGGGTTTCGCCACCTCTGACTTGAGCGTCGATTTTTGTGATGCTCGTCAGGGGGGC
GGAGCCTATGGAAAAACGCCAGCAACGCGGCCTTTTTACGGTTCCTGGCCTTTTGCTGGCCTTTTGCTCA
CATGTTCTTTCCTGCGTTATCCCCTGATTCTGTGGATAACCGTATTACCGCCTTTGAGTGAGCTGATACC
GCTCGCCGCAGCCGAACGACCGAGCGCAGCGAGTCAGTGAGCGAGGAAGCGGAAGGCGAGAGTAGGGAAC
TGCCAGGCATCAAACTAAGCAGAAGGCCCCTGACGGATGGCCTTTTTGCGTTTCTACAAACTCTTTCTGT
GTTGTAAAACGACGGCCAGTCTTAAGCTCGGGCCCCCTGGGCGGTTCTGATAACGAGTAATCGTTAATCC
GCAAATAACGTAAAAACCCGCTTCGGCGGGTTTTTTTATGGGGGGAGTTTAGGGAAAGAGCATTTGTCAG
AATATTTAAGGGCGCCTGTCACTTTGCTTGATATATGAGAATTATTTAACCTTATAAATGAGAAAAAAGC
AACGCACTTTAAATAAGATACGTTGCTTTTTCGATTGATGAACACCTATAATTAAACTATTCATCTATTA
TTTATGATTTTTTGTATATACAATATTTCTAGTTTGTTAAAGAGAATTAAGAAAATAAATCTCGAAAATA
ATAAAGGGAAAATCAGAAAAAATTTATTTGCTTATTAATCATCCGGCTCGTATAATGTGTGGAGGGCCCA
AGTTCACTTAAAAAGGAGATCAACAATGAAAGCAATTTTCGTACTGAAACATCTTAATCATGCTAAGGAG
GTTTTCTAATGAGTAAAGGAGAAGAACTTTTCACTAGAGTTGTCCCAATTCTTGTTGAATTAGACGGTGA
TGTTAATGGGCACAAATTTTCTGTCAGTGGAGAGGGAGAAGGTGATGCAACATACGGAAAACTTACCCTT
AAATTTATTTGCACTACTGGAAAACTACCAGTTCCGTGGCCAACACTTGTCACTACTCTCTCTTATGGTG
TTCAATGCTTTTCGAGATACCCAGATCACATGAAACGGCATGACTTTTTCAAGAGTGCCATGCCCGAGGG
TTATGTACAGGAAAGAACTATATTTTTCAAAGATGACGGGAACTACAAGACACGTGCTGAAGTCAAGTTT
GAAGGTGATACCCTTGTTAATAGAATCGAGTTAAAAGGTGTTGATTTTAAAGAAGATGGAAACATTCTTG
GACACAAATTGGAATACAACTATAACTCACACAATGTATACATCATGGCAGACAAACAAAAGAATGGAAT
CAAAGCTAACTTCAAAGTTAGACACAACATTGAAGATGGAAGCGTTCAACTGGCAGACCATTATCAACAA
AATACTCCAATTGGCGATGGCCCTGTCCTTTTACCAGACAACCATTACCTGTCCACACAATCTGCCCTTT
CGAAAGATCCCAACGAAAAGAGAGACCACATGGTCCTTCTTGAGTTTGTAACAGCTGCTGGGATTACACA
TGGCATGGATGAACTATACAAATAACCCCAAGGGCGACACCCCCTAATTAGCCCGGGCGAAAGGCCCAGT
CTTTCGACTGAGCCTTTCGTTTTATTTGATGCCTGGCAGTTCCCTACTCTCGCATGGGGAGTCCCCACAC
TACCATCGGCGCTACGGCGTTTCACTTCTGAGTTCGGCATGGGGTCAGGTGGGACCACCGCGCTACTGCC
GCCAGGCAAACAAGGGGTGTTATGAGCCATATTCAGGTATAAATGGGCTCGCGATAATGTTCAGAATTGG
TTAATTGGTTGTAACACTGACCCCTATTTGTTTATTTTTCTAAATACATTCAAATATGTATCCGCTCATG
AGACAATAACCCTGATAAATGCTTCAATAATATTGAAAAAGGAAGAATATGAGCCATATTCAACGGGAAA
CGTCGAGGCCGCGATTAAATTCCAACATGGATGCTGATTTATATGGGTATAAATGGGCTCGCGATAATGT
CGGGCAATCAGGTGCGACAATCTATCGCTTGTATGGGAAGCCCGATGCGCCAGAGTTGTTTCTGAAACAT
GGCAAAGGTAGCGTTGCCAATGATGTTACAGATGAGATGGTCAGACTAAACTGGCTGACGGAATTTATGC
CACTTCCGACCATCAAGCATTTTATCCGTACTCCTGATGATGCATGGTTACTCACCACTGCGATCCCCGG
AAAAACAGCGTTCCAGGTATTAGAAGAATATCCTGATTCAGGTGAAAATATTGTTGATGCGCTGGCAGTG
TTCCTGCGCCGGTTGCACTCGATTCCTGTTTGTAATTGTCCTTTTAACAGCGATCGCGTATTTCGCCTCG
CTCAGGCGCAATCACGAATGAATAACGGTTTGGTTGATGCGAGTGATTTTGATGACGAGCGTAATGGCTG
GCCTGTTGAACAAGTCTGGAAAGAAATGCATAAACTTTTGCCATTCTCACCGGATTCAGTCGTCACTCAT
GGTGATTTCTCACTTGATAACCTTATTTTTGACGAGGGGAAATTAATAGGTTGTATTGATGTTGGACGAG
TCGGAATCGCAGACCGATACCAGGATCTTGCCATCCTATGGAACTGCCTCGGTGAGTTTTCTCCTTCATT
ACAGAAACGGCTTTTTCAAAAATATGGTATTGATAATCCTGATATGAATAAATTGCAGTTTCATTTGATG
CTCGATGAGTTTTTCTAAGCGGCGCGCCATCGAATGGCGCAAAACCTTTCGCGGTATGGCATGATAGCGC
CCGGAAGAGAGTCAATTCAGGGTGGTGAATATGAAACCAGTAACGTTATACGATGTCGCAGAGTATGCCG
GTGTCTCTTATCAGACCGTTTCCCGCGTGGTGAACCAGGCCAGCCACGTTTCTGCGAAAACGCGGGAAAA
AGTGGAAGCGGCGATGGCGGAGCTGAATTACATTCCCAACCGCGTGGCACAACAACTGGCGGGCAAACAG
TCGTTGCTGATTGGCGTTGCCACCTCCAGTCTGGCCCTGCACGCGCCGTCGCAAATTGTCGCGGCGATTA
AATCTCGCGCCGATCAACTGGGTGCCAGCGTGGTGGTGTCGATGGTAGAACGAAGCGGCGTCGAAGCCTG
TAAAGCGGCGGTGCACAATCTTCTCGCGCAACGCGTCAGTGGGCTGATCATTAACTATCCGCTGGATGAC
CAGGATGCCATTGCTGTGGAAGCTGCCTGCACTAATGTTCCGGCGTTATTTCTTGATGTCTCTGACCAGA
CACCCATCAACAGTATTATTTTCTCCCATGAGGACGGTACGCGACTGGGCGTGGAGCATCTGGTCGCATT
GGGTCACCAGCAAATCGCGCTGTTAGCGGGCCCATTAAGTTCTGTCTCGGCGCGTCTGCGTCTGGCTGGC
TGGCATAAATATCTCACTCGCAATCAAATTCAGCCGATAGCGGAACGGGAAGGCGACTGGAGTGCCATGT
CCGGTTTTCAACAAACCATGCAA
Features (pLannotate 1.2.2; 13 found; start..end, strand, type, name):
    476..1064    +  rep_origin     ori: high-copy-number ColE1/pMB1/pBR322/pUC origin of replication
   1289..1306    +  terminator     rrnB T2 terminator (fragment): transcription terminator T2 from the E. coli rrnB gene
   1331..1350    -  CDS            lacZα (fragment): LacZα fragment of β-galactosidase; lacZ fragment
   1697..1713    +  promoter       T5 promoter (fragment): bacteriophage T5 promoter for E. coli RNA polymerase, with embedded lac operator
   1714..1737    +  promoter       trc promoter (fragment): strong E. coli promoter; hybrid between the trp and lac UV5 promoters
   1829..2544    +  CDS            GFP (fragment): Aequoria victoria green fluorescent protein
   2578..2618    -  terminator     rrnB T1 terminator (fragment): transcription terminator T1 from the E. coli rrnB gene
   2620..2735    -  ncRNA          5S rRNA: Accession: RF00001 - 5S ribosomal RNA
   2766..2790    +  CDS            KanR (fragment): aminoglycoside phosphotransferase; aph(3')-Ia; confers resistance to kanamycin in bacteria or G418 (Geneticin®) in eukaryotes
   2820..2916    +  promoter       AmpR promoter (fragment): bla
   2919..3728    +  CDS            KanR: aminoglycoside phosphotransferase; aph(3')-Ia; confers resistance to kanamycin in bacteria or G418 (Geneticin®) in eukaryotes
   3737..3810    +  promoter       lacI promoter (fragment): lacI
   3811..387     +  CDS            lacI (across the origin): LACI_ECOLI - Experimental evidence at protein level: Swiss-Prot protein existence level 1. Repressor of the lactose operon. Binds allolactose as an inducer. From Escherichia coli (strain K12).
