>Addgene plasmid #108313 | p006-GFP-strong Sequencing Result | analyzer sequence | sequence record 456377
ATGAAACCAGTAACGTTATACGATGTCGCAGAGTATGCCGGTGTCTCTTATCAGACCGTTTCCCGCGTGG
TGAACCAGGCCAGCCACGTTTCTGCGAAAACGCGGGAAAAAGTGGAAGCGGCGATGGCGGAGCTGAATTA
CATTCCCAACCGCGTGGCACAACAACTGGCGGGCAAACAGTCGTTGCTGATTGGCGTTGCCACCTCCAGT
CTGGCCCTGCACGCGCCGTCGCAAATTGTCGCGGCGATTAAATCTCGCGCCGATCAACTGGGTGCCAGCG
TGGTGGTGTCGATGGTAGAACGAAGCGGCGTCGAAGCCTGTAAAGCGGCGGTGCACAATCTTCTCGCGCA
ACGCGTCAGTGGGCTGATCATTAACTATCCGCTGGATGACCAGGATGCCATTGCTGTGGAAGCTGCCTGC
ACTAATGTTCCGGCGTTATTTCTTGATGTCTCTGACCAGACACCCATCAACAGTATTATTTTCTCCCATG
AGGACGGTACGCGACTGGGCGTGGAGCATCTGGTCGCATTGGGTCACCAGCAAATCGCGCTGTTAGCGGG
CCCATTAAGTTCTGTCTCGGCGCGTCTGCGTCTGGCTGGCTGGCATAAATATCTCACTCGCAATCAAATT
CAGCCGATAGCGGAACGGGAAGGCGACTGGAGTGCCATGTCCGGTTTTCAACAAACCATGCAAATGCTGA
ATGAGGGCATCGTTCCCACTGCGATGCTGGTTGCCAACGATCAGATGGCGCTGGGCGCAATGCGCGCCAT
TACCGAGTCCGGGCTGCGCGTTGGTGCGGATATCTCGGTAGTGGGATACGACGATACCGAAGATAGCTCA
TGTTATATCCCGCCGTTAACCACCATCAAACAGGATTTTCGCCTGCTGGGGCAAACCAGCGTGGACCGCT
TGCTGCAACTCTCTCAGGGCCAGGCGGTGAAGGGCAATCAGCTGTTGCCAGTCTCACTGGTGAAAAGAAA
AACCACCCTGGCGCCCAATACGCAAACCGCCTCTCCCCGCGCGTTGGCCGATTCATTAATGCAGCTGGCA
CGACAGGTTTCCCGACTGGAAAGCGGGCAGTGACTCATGACCAAAATCCCTTAACGTGAGTTACGCGCGC
GTCGTTCCACTGAGCGTCAGACCCCGTAGAAAAGATCAAAGGATCTTCTTGAGATCCTTTTTTTCTGCGC
GTAATCTGCTGCTTGCAAACAAAAAAACCACCGCTACCAGCGGTGGTTTGTTTGCCGGATCAAGAGCTAC
CAACTCTTTTTCCGAAGGTAACTGGCTTCAGCAGAGCGCAGATACCAAATACTGTTCTTCTAGTGTAGCC
GTAGTTAGCCCACCACTTCAAGAACTCTGTAGCACCGCCTACATACCTCGCTCTGCTAATCCTGTTACCA
GTGGCTGCTGCCAGTGGCGATAAGTCGTGTCTTACCGGGTTGGACTCAAGACGATAGTTACCGGATAAGG
CGCAGCGGTCGGGCTGAACGGGGGGTTCGTGCACACAGCCCAGCTTGGAGCGAACGACCTACACCGAACT
GAGATACCTACAGCGTGAGCTATGAGAAAGCGCCACGCTTCCCGAAGGGAGAAAGGCGGACAGGTATCCG
GTAAGCGGCAGGGTCGGAACAGGAGAGCGCACGAGGGAGCTTCCAGGGGGAAACGCCTGGTATCTTTATA
GTCCTGTCGGGTTTCGCCACCTCTGACTTGAGCGTCGATTTTTGTGATGCTCGTCAGGGGGGCGGAGCCT
ATGGAAAAACGCCAGCAACGCGGCCTTTTTACGGTTCCTGGCCTTTTGCTGGCCTTTTGCTCACATGTTC
TTTCCTGCGTTATCCCCTGATTCTGTGGATAACCGTATTACCGCCTTTGAGTGAGCTGATACCGCTCGCC
GCAGCCGAACGACCGAGCGCAGCGAGTCAGTGAGCGAGGAAGCGGAAGGCGAGAGTAGGGAACTGCCAGG
CATCAAACTAAGCAGAAGGCCCCTGACGGATGGCCTTTTTGCGTTTCTACAAACTCTTTCTGTGTTGTAA
AACGACGGCCAGTCTTAAGCTCGGGCCCCCTGGGCGGTTCTGATAACGAGTAATCGTTAATCCGCAAATA
ACGTAAAAACCCGCTTCGGCGGGTTTTTTTATGGGGGGAGTTTAGGGAAAGAGCATTTGTCAGAATATTT
AAGGGCGCCTGTCACTTTGCTTGATATATGAGAATTATTTAACCTTATAAATGAGAAAAAAGCAACGCAC
TTTAAATAAGATACGTTGCTTTTTCGATTGATGAACACCTATAATTAAACTATTCATCTATTATTTATGA
TTTTTTGTATATACAATATTTCTAGTTTGTTAAAGAGAATTAAGAAAATAAATCTCGAAAATAATAAAGG
GAAAATCAGAAAAAATTTATTTGCTTATTAATCATCCGGCTCGTATAATGTGTGGAGGGCCCAAGTTCAC
TTAAAAAGGAGATCAACAATGAAAGCAATTTTCGTACTGAAACATCTTAATCATGCTAAGGAGGTTTTCT
AATGAGTAAAGGAGAAGAACTTTTCACTAGGGAAGGTGCGAATAAGCGGGGAAATTCTTCTCGGCTGACT
CAGTCATTTCATTTCTTCATGTTTGAGCCGATTTTTTCTCCCGTAAATGCCTTGAATCAGCCTATTTAGA
CCGTTTCTTCGCCATTTAAGGCGTTATCCCCAGTTTTTA
[978 nt withheld, positions 2700-3677]
GATGAACCCTGTTCTATGGCTCCAGATGACAAACATGATCTCATATCAGGGACTTGTTCGCACCTTCCCT
AGAGTTGTCCCAATTCTTGTTGAATTAGACGGTGATGTTAATGGGCACAAATTTTCTGTCAGTGGAGAGG
GAGAAGGTGATGCAACATACGGAAAACTTACCCTTAAATTTATTTGCACTACTGGAAAACTACCAGTTCC
GTGGCCAACACTTGTCACTACTCTCTCTTATGGTGTTCAATGCTTTTCGAGATACCCAGATCACATGAAA
CGGCATGACTTTTTCAAGAGTGCCATGCCCGAGGGTTATGTACAGGAAAGAACTATATTTTTCAAAGATG
ACGGGAACTACAAGACACGTGCTGAAGTCAAGTTTGAAGGTGATACCCTTGTTAATAGAATCGAGTTAAA
AGGTGTTGATTTTAAAGAAGATGGAAACATTCTTGGACACAAATTGGAATACAACTATAACTCACACAAT
GTATACATCATGGCAGACAAACAAAAGAATGGAATCAAAGCTAACTTCAAAGTTAGACACAACATTGAAG
ATGGAAGCGTTCAACTGGCAGACCATTATCAACAAAATACTCCAATTGGCGATGGCCCTGTCCTTTTACC
AGACAACCATTACCTGTCCACACAATCTGCCCTTTCGAAAGATCCCAACGAAAAGAGAGACCACATGGTC
CTTCTTGAGTTTGTAACAGCTGCTGGGATTACACATGGCATGGATGAACTATACAAATAACCCCAAGGGC
GACACCCCCTAATTAGCCCGGGCGAAAGGCCCAGTCTTTCGACTGAGCCTTTCGTTTTATTTGATGCCTG
GCAGTTCCCTACTCTCGCATGGGGAGTCCCCACACTACCATCGGCGCTACGGCGTTTCACTTCTGAGTTC
GGCATGGGGTCAGGTGGGACCACCGCGCTACTGCCGCCAGGCAAACAAGGGGTGTTATGAGCCATATTCA
GGTATAAATGGGCTCGCGATAATGTTCAGAATTGGTTAATTGGTTGTAACACTGACCCCTATTTGTTTAT
TTTTCTAAATACATTCAAATATGTATCCGCTCATGAGACAATAACCCTGATAAATGCTTCAATAATATTG
AAAAAGGAAGAATATGAGCCATATTCAACGGGAAACGTCGAGGCCGCGATTAAATTCCAACATGGATGCT
GATTTATATGGGTATAAATGGGCTCGCGATAATGTCGGGCAATCAGGTGCGACAATCTATCGCTTGTATG
GGAAGCCCGATGCGCCAGAGTTGTTTCTGAAACATGGCAAAGGTAGCGTTGCCAATGATGTTACAGATGA
GATGGTCAGACTAAACTGGCTGACGGAATTTATGCCACTTCCGACCATCAAGCATTTTATCCGTACTCCT
GATGATGCATGGTTACTCACCACTGCGATCCCCGGAAAAACAGCGTTCCAGGTATTAGAAGAATATCCTG
ATTCAGGTGAAAATATTGTTGATGCGCTGGCAGTGTTCCTGCGCCGGTTGCACTCGATTCCTGTTTGTAA
TTGTCCTTTTAACAGCGATCGCGTATTTCGCCTCGCTCAGGCGCAATCACGAATGAATAACGGTTTGGTT
GATGCGAGTGATTTTGATGACGAGCGTAATGGCTGGCCTGTTGAACAAGTCTGGAAAGAAATGCATAAAC
TTTTGCCATTCTCACCGGATTCAGTCGTCACTCATGGTGATTTCTCACTTGATAACCTTATTTTTGACGA
GGGGAAATTAATAGGTTGTATTGATGTTGGACGAGTCGGAATCGCAGACCGATACCAGGATCTTGCCATC
CTATGGAACTGCCTCGGTGAGTTTTCTCCTTCATTACAGAAACGGCTTTTTCAAAAATATGGTATTGATA
ATCCTGATATGAATAAATTGCAATTTCATTTGATGCTCGATGAGTTTTTCTAAGCGGCGCGCCATCGAAT
GGCGCAAAACCTTTCGCGGTATGGCATGATAGCGCCCGGAAGAGAGTCAATTCAGGGTGGTGAAT
Features (pLannotate 1.2.2; 16 found; start..end, strand, type, name):
      1..1080    +  CDS            lacI: LACI_ECOLI - Experimental evidence at protein level: Swiss-Prot protein existence level 1. Repressor of the lactose operon. Binds allolactose as an inducer. From Escherichia coli (strain K12).
   1169..1757    +  rep_origin     ori: high-copy-number ColE1/pMB1/pBR322/pUC origin of replication
   1982..1999    +  terminator     rrnB T2 terminator (fragment): transcription terminator T2 from the E. coli rrnB gene
   2024..2043    -  CDS            lacZα (fragment): LacZα fragment of β-galactosidase; lacZ fragment
   2390..2406    +  promoter       T5 promoter (fragment): bacteriophage T5 promoter for E. coli RNA polymerase, with embedded lac operator
   2407..2430    +  promoter       trc promoter (fragment): strong E. coli promoter; hybrid between the trp and lac UV5 promoters
   2522..2548    +  CDS            GFP (fragment): green fluorescent protein
   2700..3677    -  CDS            insH10 (sequence withheld): INH10_ECOLI - Protein inferred from homology: Swiss-Prot protein existence level 3. Involved in the transposition of the insertion sequence IS5. From Escherichia coli (strain K12).
   3676..3744    +  CDS            yghO (fragment) (sequence partly withheld): YGHO_ECOLI - Experimental evidence at transcript level: Swiss-Prot protein existence level 2. From Escherichia coli (strain K12).
   3742..4434    +  CDS            P9: P9 is a basic (constitutively fluorescent) cyan fluorescent protein published in 1994, derived from Aequorea victoria.
   4470..4510    -  terminator     rrnB T1 terminator (fragment): transcription terminator T1 from the E. coli rrnB gene
   4512..4627    -  ncRNA          5S rRNA: Accession: RF00001 - 5S ribosomal RNA
   4658..4682    +  CDS            KanR (fragment): aminoglycoside phosphotransferase; aph(3')-Ia; confers resistance to kanamycin in bacteria or G418 (Geneticin®) in eukaryotes
   4712..4808    +  promoter       AmpR promoter (fragment): bla
   4811..5620    +  CDS            KanR: aminoglycoside phosphotransferase; aph(3')-Ia; confers resistance to kanamycin in bacteria or G418 (Geneticin®) in eukaryotes
   5629..5702    +  promoter       lacI promoter (fragment): lacI
