[The description below was written by a language model from this plasmid's Addgene catalogue record and pLannotate feature annotations shown in this document.]
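Description:
p006-GFP-strong is a high-copy bacterial expression plasmid built on the commercial pJ401 backbone and intended for use in E. coli. It replicates from a ColE1/pUC-type origin and is selected with kanamycin through an aph(3')-Ia aminoglycoside phosphotransferase gene, which the annotation places downstream of a bla-type promoter fragment. The backbone also carries a full-length lacI repressor gene with its own promoter, along with rrnB T1 and T2 terminator fragments that flank and insulate the expression region.

The payload is the 717 bp Aequorea victoria green fluorescent protein coding sequence, driven by pFAB4026, a strong synthetic constitutive promoter from the BIOFAB collection. pFAB4026 is not annotated by name. Instead, short matches to the T5 and trc promoters lie immediately upstream of GFP, and these probably reflect sequence similarity within the synthetic promoter region, although the record does not confirm this. An rrnB terminator region follows the GFP gene. The insert was introduced by ligation-independent cloning. The plasmid belongs to a teaching-oriented set of parts for demonstrating assembly, control of gene expression and genetic logic in E. coli, where it appears to represent the high-expression end of a series of GFP constructs of differing promoter strength.

Two sequence records accompany the entry. The 4,503 nt full sequence matches the stated vector size and shows an intact GFP. A second, 5,702 nt sequencing result has the same backbone but shows the GFP reading frame interrupted by an IS5 insertion element (insH transposase), which suggests that at least one sequenced isolate acquired a transposon insertion disrupting the strongly expressed reporter.
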