Addgene plasmid #108313: p006-GFP-strong
Purpose: GFP from jellyfish Aquorea sp. under strong synthetic constitutive promoter pFAB4026; kanamycin resistant.
Depositing lab: Jaroslaw Bryk. Depositing organization: University of Huddersfield. Publication: UNIGEMS: plasmids and parts to facilitate teaching on assembly, gene expression control and logic in E. coli. Siddall A, Williams AA, Sanders J, Denton JA, Madden D, Schollar J, Bryk J. bioRxiv 2021.06.20.449138 10.1101/2021.06.20.449138.
Backbone
  Vector backbone: pJ401
  Backbone manufacturer: DNA2.0
  Backbone size w/o insert (bp): 3976
  Total vector size (bp): 4503
  Vector type: Bacterial Expression
Growth in bacteria
  Bacterial resistance: Kanamycin, 50 μg/mL
  Growth temperature: 37°C
  Growth strain: DH5alpha
  Copy number: High Copy
Gene/Insert
  Gene/Insert name: Green fluorescent protein (alt name: GFP)
  Species: Aquorea victoria
  Insert size (bp): 717
  Promoter: pFAB4026
  Cloning method: Ligation Independent Cloning
  Sequencing primers: 5′ CTCGAAAATAATAAAGGGAAAATCAG; 3′ CTCAGAAGTGAAACGCCGTA
Resource information
  A portion of this plasmid was derived from a plasmid made by: DNA2.0, GFP comes from another plasmid pET EDNA GFP, pFAB promoter comes from the BIOFAB collection
Terms and licenses: Academic/Nonprofit Terms; Industry Terms: Not Available to Industry
Depositor comments: Please visit https://www.biorxiv.org/content/10.1101/2021.06.20.449138v1 for bioRxiv preprint.
How to cite: p006-GFP-strong was a gift from Jaroslaw Bryk (Addgene plasmid # 108313 ; http://n2t.net/addgene:108313 ; RRID:Addgene_108313)
