>Addgene plasmid #108313 | p006-GFP-strong | depositor partial sequence | sequence record 211502 | Sequenced from primer pTF (5'-CTCGAAAATAATAAAGGGAAAATCAG-3') covering pFAB promotor and GFP.
NNNNNTGCTTATTATNNTCCGGCTCGTATAATGTGTGGAGGGCCCAAGTTCACTTAAAAAGGAGATCAAC
AATGAAAGCAATTTTCGTACTGAAACATCTTAATCATGCTAAGGAGGTTTTCTAATGAGTAAAGGAGAAG
AACTTTTCACTAGAGTTGTCCCAATTCTTGTTGAATTAGACGGTGATGTTAATGGGCACAAATTTTCTGT
CAGTGGAGAGGGAGAAA
